Addgene plasmid #84602: pGL3b-8XGliBS:EGFP
Purpose: Gli protein-dependent EGFP reporter for analysis of Hedgehog signaling
Depositing lab: James Chen. Depositing organization: Stanford University. Publication: Small-molecule inhibitors reveal multiple strategies for Hedgehog pathway blockade. Hyman JM, Firestone AJ, Heine VM, Zhao Y, Ocasio CA, Han K, Sun M, Rack PG, Sinha S, Wu JJ, Solow-Cordero DE, Jiang J, Rowitch DH, Chen JK. Proc Natl Acad Sci U S A. 2009 Aug 18;106(33):14132-7. doi: 10.1073/pnas.0907134106. Epub 2009 Aug 5. PubMed 19666565.
Backbone
  Vector backbone: pGL3-Basic
  Backbone manufacturer: Promega
  Backbone size w/o insert (bp): 3900
  Vector type: Mammalian Expression
Growth in bacteria
  Bacterial resistance: Ampicillin, 100 μg/mL
  Growth temperature: 37°C
  Growth strain: DH5alpha
  Copy number: Unknown
Gene/Insert
  Gene/Insert name: eGFP
  Species: jellyfish
  Insert size (bp): 714
  Promoter: 8X Gli-binding site
  Cloning method: Restriction Enzyme; 5′ cloning site NcoI (not destroyed); 3′ cloning site HpaI (not destroyed)
  Sequencing primers: 5′ EBV-rev
Resource information
  A portion of this plasmid was derived from a plasmid made by: Plasmid derived from pGl3-B-8XGliBS:Luc (Sasaki, et al., Development, 1997)
Terms and licenses: Academic/Nonprofit Terms; Industry Terms: Not Available to Industry
Depositor comments: Plasmid generated by replacing the firefly luciferase cDNA in the 8XGliBS:Luc vector (Sasaki, et al, 1997) with EGFP cDNA from the pEGFP-C1 vector (Clontech).
How to cite: pGL3b-8XGliBS:EGFP was a gift from James Chen (Addgene plasmid # 84602 ; http://n2t.net/addgene:84602 ; RRID:Addgene_84602)
