[The description below was written by a language model from this plasmid's Addgene catalogue record and pLannotate feature annotations shown in this document.]
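Description:
pGL3b-8XGliBS:EGFP is a mammalian transcriptional reporter plasmid built on the Promega pGL3-Basic backbone, in which EGFP expression depends on Gli transcription factors and therefore reads out Hedgehog pathway activity. According to the depositor, it was made by replacing the firefly luciferase cDNA of an earlier 8XGliBS:Luc reporter with the EGFP coding sequence from pEGFP-C1, cloned between NcoI and HpaI sites. The regulatory element is recorded as eight tandem Gli-binding sites. The automated annotation does not label these sites or any minimal promoter, but an unannotated stretch lies between a short multiple cloning site fragment and the EGFP open reading frame, which is where such an element would be expected to sit. The record does not state which basal promoter, if any, accompanies the binding sites.

The sequenced plasmid is about 4.5 kb. Upstream of the reporter region, the table shows a synthetic poly(A) signal and an RNA polymerase II transcriptional pause site, followed by an SV40 poly(A) signal. These are insulating elements of the type used in pGL3 vectors to reduce read-through transcription from the backbone and keep background low. EGFP is followed by an SV40 polyadenylation region flanked by large T antigen fragments. The short lacZα, M13 ori and TcR fragments are small matches flagged by the annotation, with no stated function. Propagation in E. coli relies on a high-copy ColE1/pUC-type origin and ampicillin resistance from bla with its own promoter, and an f1 origin is also present. No mammalian selection marker is annotated. The construct is intended for fluorescence-based monitoring of Gli-dependent transcription, for example when evaluating small-molecule Hedgehog pathway inhibitors.
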