Features (pLannotate 1.2.2; 15 found; start..end, strand, type, name):
      1..23      +  rep_origin     M13 ori (fragment): M13 bacteriophage origin of replication; arrow indicates direction of (+) strand synthesis
     28..95      -  CDS            lacZα (fragment): LacZα fragment of β-galactosidase; lacZ fragment
    154..202     +  polyA_signal   poly(A) signal: synthetic polyadenylation signal
    216..307     +  misc_feature   pause site: RNA polymerase II transcriptional pause signal from the human α2 globin gene
    322..456     +  polyA_signal   SV40 poly(A) signal: SV40 polyadenylation signal
    769..798     +  misc_feature   MCS (fragment): pUC18/19 multiple cloning site
    978..1697    +  CDS            EGFP: the original enhanced GFP (Yang et al., 1996) mammalian codon-optimized
   1714..1797    +  CDS            large T antigen (fragment): large T antigen from SV40 (simian virus 40)
   1821..1942    -  polyA_signal   SV40 poly(A) signal: SV40 polyadenylation signal
   1965..2033    -  CDS            large T antigen (fragment): large T antigen from SV40 (simian virus 40)
   2049..2181    +  CDS            TcR (fragment): tetracycline efflux protein; tet; confers resistance to tetracycline
   2361..2949    -  rep_origin     ori: high-copy-number ColE1/pMB1/pBR322/pUC origin of replication
   3120..3980    -  CDS            AmpR: β-lactamase; bla; confers resistance to ampicillin, carbenicillin, and related antibiotics
   3981..4085    -  promoter       AmpR promoter: bla
   4112..4540    +  rep_origin     f1 ori (sequence partly withheld): f1 bacteriophage origin of replication; arrow indicates direction of (+) strand synthesis
>Addgene plasmid #84602 | pGL3b-8XGliBS:EGFP | addgene full sequence | sequence record 224737 | Addgene NGS Result
CAAAATATTAACGCTTACAATTTGCCATTCGCCATTCAGGCTGCGCAACTGTTGGGAAGGGCGATCGGTG
CGGGCCTCTTCGCTATTACGCCAGCCCAAGCTACCATGATAAGTAAGTAATATTAAGGTACGGGAGGTAC
TTGGAGCGGCCGCAATAAAATATCTTTATTTTCATTACATCTGTGTGTTGGTTTTTTGTGTGAATCGATA
GTACTAACATACGCTCTCCATCAAAACAAAACGAAACAAAACAAACTAGCAAAATAGGCTGTCCCCAGTG
CAAGTGCAGGTGCCAGAACATTTCTCTATCGATAGGTACCGAACTTGTTTATTGCAGCTTATAATGGTTA
CAAATAAAGCAATAGCATCACAAATTTCACAAATAAAGCATTTTTTTCACTGCATTCTAGTTGTGGTTTG
TCCAAACTCATCAATGTATCTTATCATGTCTGGATCCCCGGGAACAGATTCGCGATCGACCTCGACAAGC
AGGGAACACCCAAGTAGAAGTTCCGACAAGCAGGGAACACCCAAGTAGAAGCTCTCGACCTCGACAAGCA
GGGAACACCCAAGTAGAAGCTCCGACAAGCAGGGAACACCCAAGTAGAAGCTCTCGACCTCGACAAGCAG
GGAACACCCAAGTAGAAGCTCCGACAAGCAGGGAACACCCAAGTAGAAGCTCTCGACCTCGACAAGCAGG
GAACACCCAAGTAGAAGCTCCGACAAGCAGGGAACACCCAAGTAGAAGCTCTCGATCGCGAATCTGTTCC
CGGGGATCCTCTAGAGTCGACCTGCAGGGCCAGCCCAGGCTCCGGGGCACGTAAAAGCGGGGCTGTGAGA
CCGGAGAGCACGGAGCGACCAGCCAGGGCTGAGCTGCGGAGACGGTGAGCAGGGCTGTGCGGGCAGCCAA
GCTAGCCCGGGCTCGAGATCTGCGATCTAAGTAAGCTTGGCATTCCGGTACTGTTGGTAAAGCCACCATG
GTGAGCAAGGGCGAGGAGCTGTTCACCGGGGTGGTGCCCATCCTGGTCGAGCTGGACGGCGACGTAAACG
GCCACAAGTTCAGCGTGTCCGGCGAGGGCGAGGGCGATGCCACCTACGGCAAGCTGACCCTGAAGTTCAT
CTGCACCACCGGCAAGCTGCCCGTGCCCTGGCCCACCCTCGTGACCACCCTGACCTACGGCGTGCAGTGC
TTCAGCCGCTACCCCGACCACATGAAGCAGCACGACTTCTTCAAGTCCGCCATGCCCGAAGGCTACGTCC
AGGAGCGCACCATCTTCTTCAAGGACGACGGCAACTACAAGACCCGCGCCGAGGTGAAGTTCGAGGGCGA
CACCCTGGTGAACCGCATCGAGCTGAAGGGCATCGACTTCAAGGAGGACGGCAACATCCTGGGGCACAAG
CTGGAGTACAACTACAACAGCCACAACGTCTATATCATGGCCGACAAGCAGAAGAACGGCATCAAGGTGA
ACTTCAAGATCCGCCACAACATCGAGGACGGCAGCGTGCAGCTCGCCGACCACTACCAGCAGAACACCCC
CATCGGCGACGGCCCCGTGCTGCTGCCCGACAACCACTACCTGAGCACCCAGTCCGCCCTGAGCAAAGAC
CCCAACGAGAAGCGCGATCACATGGTCCTGCTGGAGTTCGTGACCGCCGCCGGGATCACTCTCGGCATGG
ACGAGCTGTACAAGTAAAGCGGCCGCGACTCTAGATCATAATCAGCCATACCACATTTGTAGAGGTTTTA
CTTGCTTTAAAAAACCTCCCACACCTCCCCCTGAACCTGAAACATAAAATGAATGCAATTGTTGTTGTTT
TAAGATACATTGATGAGTTTGGACAAACCACAACTAGAATGCAGTGAAAAAAATGCTTTATTTGTGAAAT
TTGTGATGCTATTGCTTTATTTGTAACCATTATAAGCTGCAATAAACAAGTTAACAACAACAATTGCATT
CATTTTATGTTTCAGGTTCAGGGGGAGGTGTGGGAGGTTTTTTAAAGCAAGTAAAACCTCTACAAATGTG
GTAAAATCGATAAGGATCCGTCGACCGATGCCCTTGAGAGCCTTCAACCCAGTCAGCTCCTTCCGGTGGG
CGCGGGGCATGACTATCGTCGCCGCACTTATGACTGTCTTCTTTATCATGCAACTCGTAGGACAGGTGCC
GGCAGCGCTCTTCCGCTTCCTCGCTCACTGACTCGCTGCGCTCGGTCGTTCGGCTGCGGCGAGCGGTATC
AGCTCACTCAAAGGCGGTAATACGGTTATCCACAGAATCAGGGGATAACGCAGGAAAGAACATGTGAGCA
AAAGGCCAGCAAAAGGCCAGGAACCGTAAAAAGGCCGCGTTGCTGGCGTTTTTCCATAGGCTCCGCCCCC
CTGACGAGCATCACAAAAATCGACGCTCAAGTCAGAGGTGGCGAAACCCGACAGGACTATAAAGATACCA
GGCGTTTCCCCCTGGAAGCTCCCTCGTGCGCTCTCCTGTTCCGACCCTGCCGCTTACCGGATACCTGTCC
GCCTTTCTCCCTTCGGGAAGCGTGGCGCTTTCTCATAGCTCACGCTGTAGGTATCTCAGTTCGGTGTAGG
TCGTTCGCTCCAAGCTGGGCTGTGTGCACGAACCCCCCGTTCAGCCCGACCGCTGCGCCTTATCCGGTAA
CTATCGTCTTGAGTCCAACCCGGTAAGACACGACTTATCGCCACTGGCAGCAGCCACTGGTAACAGGATT
AGCAGAGCGAGGTATGTAGGCGGTGCTACAGAGTTCTTGAAGTGGTGGCCTAACTACGGCTACACTAGAA
GAACAGTATTTGGTATCTGCGCTCTGCTGAAGCCAGTTACCTTCGGAAAAAGAGTTGGTAGCTCTTGATC
CGGCAAACAAACCACCGCTGGTAGCGGTGGTTTTTTTGTTTGCAAGCAGCAGATTACGCGCAGAAAAAAA
GGATCTCAAGAAGATCCTTTGATCTTTTCTACGGGGTCTGACGCTCAGTGGAACGAAAACTCACGTTAAG
GGATTTTGGTCATGAGATTATCAAAAAGGATCTTCACCTAGATCCTTTTAAATTAAAAATGAAGTTTTAA
ATCAATCTAAAGTATATATGAGTAAACTTGGTCTGACAGTTACCAATGCTTAATCAGTGAGGCACCTATC
TCAGCGATCTGTCTATTTCGTTCATCCATAGTTGCCTGACTCCCCGTCGTGTAGATAACTACGATACGGG
AGGGCTTACCATCTGGCCCCAGTGCTGCAATGATACCGCGAGACCCACGCTCACCGGCTCCAGATTTATC
AGCAATAAACCAGCCAGCCGGAAGGGCCGAGCGCAGAAGTGGTCCTGCAACTTTATCCGCCTCCATCCAG
TCTATTAATTGTTGCCGGGAAGCTAGAGTAAGTAGTTCGCCAGTTAATAGTTTGCGCAACGTTGTTGCCA
TTGCTACAGGCATCGTGGTGTCACGCTCGTCGTTTGGTATGGCTTCATTCAGCTCCGGTTCCCAACGATC
AAGGCGAGTTACATGATCCCCCATGTTGTGCAAAAAAGCGGTTAGCTCCTTCGGTCCTCCGATCGTTGTC
AGAAGTAAGTTGGCCGCAGTGTTATCACTCATGGTTATGGCAGCACTGCATAATTCTCTTACTGTCATGC
CATCCGTAAGATGCTTTTCTGTGACTGGTGAGTACTCAACCAAGTCATTCTGAGAATAGTGTATGCGGCG
ACCGAGTTGCTCTTGCCCGGCGTCAATACGGGATAATACCGCGCCACATAGCAGAACTTTAAAAGTGCTC
ATCATTGGAAAACGTTCTTCGGGGCGAAAACTCTCAAGGATCTTACCGCTGTTGAGATCCAGTTCGATGT
AACCCACTCGTGCACCCAACTGATCTTCAGCATCTTTTACTTTCACCAGCGTTTCTGGGTGAGCAAAAAC
AGGAAGGCAAAATGCCGCAAAAAAGGGAATAAGGGCGACACGGAAATGTTGAATACTCATACTCTTCCTT
TTTCAATATTATTGAAGCATTTATCAGGGTTATTGTCTCATGAGCGGATACATATTTGAATGTATTTAGA
AAAATAAACAAATAGGGGTTCCGCGCACATTTCCCCGAAAAGTGCCACCTG
[124 nt withheld, positions 4112-4235]
C
[91 nt withheld, positions 4237-4327]
A
[49 nt withheld, positions 4329-4377]
CCTTTGACGTTGGAGTCCACGTTCTTT
[37 nt withheld, positions 4405-4441]
ACCCTATCTCGGTCTATTCTTTTGATTTATAAGGGATTTTGCCGATTTCGGCCTATTGGTTAAAAAATGA
GCTGATTTAACAAAAATTTAACGCGAATTTTAA
