>Addgene plasmid #84602 | pGL3b-8XGliBS:EGFP | addgene partial sequence | sequence record 229825 | EGFP-N 5'-CGTCGCCGTCCAGCTCGACCAG-3'
TCTTCGCTATTACGCCAGCCCAAGCTACCATGATAAGTAAGTAATATTAAGGTACGGGAGGTACTTGGAG
CGGCCGCAATAAAATATCTTTATTTTCATTACATCTGTGTGTTGGTTTTTTGTGTGAATCGATAGTACTA
ACATACGCTCTCCATCAAAACAAAACGAAACAAAACAAACTAGCAAAATAGGCTGTCCCCAGTGCAAGTG
CAGGTGCCAGAACATTTCTCTATCGATAGGTACCGAACTTGTTTATTGCAGCTTATAATGGTTACAAATA
AAGCAATAGCATCACAAATTTCACAAATAAAGCATTTTTTTCACTGCATTCTAGTTGTGGTTTGTCCAAA
CTCATCAATGTATCTTATCATGTCTGGATCCCCGGGAACAGATTCGCGATCGACCTCGACAAGCAGGGAA
CACCCAAGTAGAAGTTCCGACAAGCAGGGAACACCCAAGTAGAAGCTCTCGACCTCGACAAGCAGGGAAC
ACCCAAGTAGAAGCTCCGACAAGCAGGGAACACCCAAGTAGAAGCTCTCGACCTCGACAAGCAGGGAACA
CCCAAGTAGAAGCTCCGACAAGCAGGGAACACCCAAGTAGAAGCTCTCGACCTCGACAAGCAGGGAACAC
CCAAGTAGAAGCTCCGACAAGCAGGGAACACCCAAGTAGAAGCTCTCGATCGCGAATCTGTTCCCGGGGA
TCCTCTAGAGTCGACCTGCAGGGCCAGCCCAGGCTCCGGGGCACGTAAAAGCGGGGCTGTGAGACCGGAG
AGCACGGAGCGACCAGCCAGGGCTGAGCTGCGGAGACGGTGAGCAGGGCTGTGCGGGCAGCCAAGCTAGC
CCGGGCTCGAGATCTGCGATCTAAGTAAGCTTGGCATTCCGGTACTGTTGGTAAAGCCACCATGGTGAGC
AAGGGC
